Addgene plasmid #215180: Bo_NPTII:pEXPA1:Gus_introns
Purpose: Evaluating guard cell specific promotors in Brassica
Depositing lab: Penny Hundleby. Depositing organization: John Innes Centre. Publication: A Promoter Collection for Cell-Targeted Analysis Within the Stomatal Complex. Nguyen TH, Krasauskas J, Nguyen TB, Noureen A, Smedley M, Christie JM, Harwood W, Blatt MR, Hundleby P. Plant Direct. 2025 Feb 12;9(2):e70045. doi: 10.1002/pld3.70045. eCollection 2025 Feb. PubMed 39943924.
Backbone
  Vector backbone: pAGM8031
  Backbone manufacturer: Sylvestre Marillonnet
  Backbone size w/o insert (bp): 5201
  Total vector size (bp): 10380
  Vector type: Synthetic Biology
  Selectable markers: Neomycin (select with G418)
Growth in bacteria
  Bacterial resistance: Spectinomycin, 50 μg/mL
  Growth temperature: 37°C
  Growth strain: DH5alpha
  Copy number: High Copy
Gene/Insert
  Gene/Insert name: Expansin1
  Species: Synthetic
  GenBank ID: AT1G69530
  Promoter: pEXPA1
  Cloning method: Golden Gate
  Sequencing primers: 5′ GTGGTGTAAACAAATTGACGC; 3′ GGATAAACCTTTTCACGCCC
Terms and licenses: Academic/Nonprofit Terms; Industry Terms: Not Available to Industry
How to cite: Bo_NPTII:pEXPA1:Gus_introns was a gift from Penny Hundleby (Addgene plasmid # 215180 ; http://n2t.net/addgene:215180 ; RRID:Addgene_215180)
