[The description below was written by a language model from this plasmid's Addgene catalogue record and pLannotate feature annotations shown in this document.]
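Description:
Bo_NPTII:pEXPA1:Gus_introns is a binary T-DNA vector for Agrobacterium-mediated plant transformation, assembled by Golden Gate cloning in the pAGM8031 backbone and about 10.4 kb in total. The backbone outside the T-DNA borders carries a high-copy ColE1/pUC-type origin for propagation in E. coli, together with the broad-host-range incP oriV and its trfA replication initiator, which allow maintenance in Agrobacterium. Bacterial selection is by spectinomycin through the aadA aminoglycoside adenylyltransferase gene. The small gentamicin-resistance and integron Pc promoter fragments annotated just upstream appear to be remnants of the cassette from which that marker derives.

Between the nopaline-type left and right border repeats lie two plant transcription units. The first, nearest the left border, is a selection cassette in which an enhanced CaMV 35S promoter with the TMV Ω translational leader drives nptII (neo), followed by a NOS terminator. This gives transformed tissue resistance to kanamycin-class aminoglycosides such as G418. The second is the reporter unit, a β-glucuronidase (GUS, uidA) coding sequence annotated as three separate fragments. That pattern is consistent with the introns indicated in the plasmid name, which prevent functional GUS expression in bacteria so that staining reflects plant expression only. The unit ends with a second NOS terminator. The roughly 1.5 kb unannotated region upstream of GUS is presumably the pEXPA1 promoter, recorded as deriving from the Arabidopsis Expansin1 locus AT1G69530, although the feature table does not label it. The construct is intended for testing candidate guard-cell-specific promoters in Brassica by histochemical GUS localisation within the stomatal complex.
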