Features (pLannotate 1.2.2; 16 found; start..end, strand, type, name):
     39..63      +  misc_feature   RB T-DNA repeat: right border repeat from nopaline C58 T-DNA
    160..791     +  rep_origin     oriV: incP origin of replication
    894..917     +  promoter       Pc promoter (fragment): intI1 (promoter lies within the coding sequence); class 1 integron promoter
   1093..1149    +  CDS            GmR (fragment): gentamycin acetyltransferase; aacC1; confers resistance to gentamycin
   1160..1947    +  CDS            SmR (fragment): aminoglycoside adenylyltransferase (Murphy, 1985); aadA; confers resistance to spectinomycin and streptomycin
   2288..2876    +  rep_origin     ori: high-copy-number ColE1/pMB1/pBR322/pUC origin of replication
   3212..4357    +  CDS            trfA: TRFA_ECOLX - Experimental evidence at protein level: Swiss-Prot protein existence level 1. Also involved in plasmid copy number control, promoting intermolecular coupling of protein bound iterons at oriV, which inhibits replication initiation. From Escherichia coli.
   4506..4530    +  misc_feature   LB T-DNA repeat: left border repeat from nopaline C58 T-DNA
   4705..5381    +  promoter       CaMV 35S promoter (enhanced): cauliflower mosaic virus 35S promoter with a duplicated enhancer region
   5406..5459    +  misc_feature   TMV Ω: translational enhancer from the tobacco mosaic virus 5'-leader sequence (Gallie et al., 1988)
   5468..6259    +  CDS            neo: KKA2_KLEPN - Also known as kan, nptII. Experimental evidence at protein level: Swiss-Prot protein existence level 1. Resistance to kanamycin, neomycin, paromomycin, ribostamycin, butirosin and gentamicin B. From Klebsiella pneumoniae.
   6275..6527    +  terminator     NOS terminator: nopaline synthase terminator and poly(A) signal
   8091..8324    +  CDS            GUS (fragment): β-glucuronidase; uidA (or gusA) from E. coli
   8406..8792    +  CDS            GUS (fragment): β-glucuronidase; uidA (or gusA) from E. coli
   8892..10091   +  CDS            GUS (fragment): β-glucuronidase; uidA (or gusA) from E. coli
  10104..10356   +  terminator     NOS terminator: nopaline synthase terminator and poly(A) signal
>Addgene plasmid #215180 | Bo_NPTII:pEXPA1:Gus_introns | addgene full sequence | sequence record 468512 | Addgene NGS Result
CGAGGGACACGAAGTGATCCGTTTAAACTATCAGTGTTTGACAGGATATATTGGCGGGTAAACCTAAGAG
AAAAGAGCGTTTATTAGAATAATCGGATATTTAAAAGGGCGTGAAAAGGTTTATCCGTTCGTCCATTTGT
ATGTGCCAGCCGCCTTTGCGACGCTCACCGGGCTGGTTGCCCTCGCCGCTGGGCTGGCGGCCGTCTATGG
CCCTGCAAACGCGCCAGAAACGCCGTCGAAGCCGTGTGCGAGACACCGCGGCCGCCGGCGTTGTGGATAC
CTCGCGGAAAACTTGGCCCTCACTGACAGATGAGGGGCGGACGTTGACACTTGAGGGGCCGACTCACCCG
GCGCGGCGTTGACAGATGAGGGGCAGGCTCGATTTCGGCCGGCGACGTGGAGCTGGCCAGCCTCGCAAAT
CGGCGAAAACGCCTGATTTTACGCGAGTTTCCCACAGATGATGTGGACAAGCCTGGGGATAAGTGCCCTG
CGGTATTGACACTTGAGGGGCGCGACTACTGACAGATGAGGGGCGCGATCCTTGACACTTGAGGGGCAGA
GTGCTGACAGATGAGGGGCGCACCTATTGACATTTGAGGGGCTGTCCACAGGCAGAAAATCCAGCATTTG
CAAGGGTTTCCGCCCGTTTTTCGGCCACCGCTAACCTGTCTTTTAACCTGCTTTTAAACCAATATTTATA
AACCTTGTTTTTAACCAGGGCTGCGCCCTGTGCGCGTGACCGCGCACGCCGAAGGGGGGTGCCCCCCCTT
CTCGAACCCTCCCGGCCCGCTAACGCGGGCCTCCCATCCCCCCAGGGGCTGCGCCCCTCGGCCGCGAACG
GCCTCACCCCAAAAATGGCAGCGCTGGCCAATTCCCGAGGCACGAACCCAGTGGACATAAGCCTGTTCGG
TTCGTAAGCTGTAATGCAAGTAGCGTATGCGCTCACGCAACTGGTCCAGAACCTTGACCGAACGCAGCGG
TGGTAACGGCGCAGTGGCGGTTTTCATGGCTTGTTATGACTGTTTTTTTGGGGTACAGTCTATGCCTCGG
GCATCCAAGCAGCAAGCGCGTTACGCCGTGGGTCGATGTTTGATGTTATGGAGCAGCAACGATGTTACGC
AGCAGGGCAGTCGCCCTAAAACAAAGTTAAACATCATGGGGGAAGCGGTGATCGCCGAAGTATCGACTCA
ACTATCAGAGGTAGTTGGCGTCATCGAGCGCCATCTCGAACCGACGTTGCTGGCCGTACATTTGTACGGC
TCCGCAGTGGATGGCGGCCTGAAGCCACACAGCGATATTGATTTGCTGGTTACGGTGACCGTAAGGCTTG
ATGAAACAACGCGGCGAGCTTTGATCAACGACCTTTTGGAAACTTCGGCTTCCCCTGGAGAGAGCGAGAT
TCTCCGCGCTGTAGAAGTCACCATTGTTGTGCACGACGACATCATTCCGTGGCGTTATCCAGCTAAGCGC
GAACTGCAATTTGGAGAATGGCAGCGCAATGACATTCTTGCAGGTATCTTCGAGCCAGCCACGATCGACA
TTGATCTGGCTATCTTGCTGACAAAAGCAAGAGAACATAGCGTTGCCTTGGTAGGTCCAGCGGCGGAGGA
ACTCTTTGATCCGGTTCCTGAACAGGATCTATTTGAGGCGCTAAATGAAACCTTAACGCTATGGAACTCG
CCGCCCGACTGGGCTGGCGATGAGCGAAATGTAGTGCTTACGTTGTCCCGCATTTGGTACAGCGCAGTAA
CCGGCAAAATCGCGCCGAAGGATGTCGCTGCCGACTGGGCAATGGAGCGCCTGCCGGCCCAGTATCAGCC
CGTCATACTTGAAGCTAGACAGGCTTATCTTGGACAAGAAGAAGATCGCTTGGCCTCGCGCGCAGATCAG
TTGGAAGAATTTGTCCATTACGTGAAAGGCGAGATCACCAAGGTAGTCGGCAAATAATGTCTAGCTAGAA
ATTCGTTCAAGCCGACGCCGCTTCGCGGCGCGGCTTAACTCAAGCGTTAGATGCACTAAGCACATAATTG
CTCACAGCCAAACTATCAGGTCAAGTCTGCTTTTATTATTTTTAAGCGTGCATAATAAGCCCTACACAAA
TTGGGAGATATATCATGCTGTCAGACCAAGTTTACTCATATATACTTTAGATTGATTTAAAACTTCATTT
TTAATTTAAAAGGATCTAGGTGAAGATCCTTTTTGATAATCTCATGACCAAAATCCCTTAACGTGAGTTT
TCGTTCCACTGAGCGTCAGACCCCGTAGAAAAGATCAAAGGATCTTCTTGAGATCCTTTTTTTCTGCGCG
TAATCTGCTGCTTGCAAACAAAAAAACCACCGCTACCAGCGGTGGTTTGTTTGCCGGATCAAGAGCTACC
AACTCTTTTTCCGAAGGTAACTGGCTTCAGCAGAGCGCAGATACCAAATACTGTTCTTCTAGTGTAGCCG
TAGTTAGGCCACCACTTCAAGAACTCTGTAGCACCGCCTACATACCTCGCTCTGCTAATCCTGTTACCAG
TGGCTGCTGCCAGTGGCGATAAGTCGTGTCTTACCGGGTTGGACTCAAGACGATAGTTACCGGATAAGGC
GCAGCGGTCGGGCTGAACGGGGGGTTCGTGCACACAGCCCAGCTTGGAGCGAACGACCTACACCGAACTG
AGATACCTACAGCGTGAGCTATGAGAAAGCGCCACGCTTCCCGAAGGGAGAAAGGCGGACAGGTATCCGG
TAAGCGGCAGGGTCGGAACAGGAGAGCGCACGAGGGAGCTTCCAGGGGGAAACGCCTGGTATCTTTATAG
TCCTGTCGGGTTTCGCCACCTCTGACTTGAGCGTCGATTTTTGTGATGCTCGTCAGGGGGGCGGAGCCTA
TGGAAAAACGCCAGCAACGCGGCCTTTTTACGGTTCCTGGCAGATCCTAGATGTGGCGCAACGATGCCGG
CGACAAGCAGGAGCGCACCGACTTCTTCCGCATCAAGTGTTTTGGCTCTCAGGCCGAGGCCCACGGCAAG
TATTTGGGCAAGGGGTCGCTGGTATTCGTGCAGGGCAAGATTCGGAATACCAAGTACGAGAAGGACGGCC
AGACGGTCTACGGGACCGACTTCATTGCCGATAAGGTGGATTATCTGGACACCAAGGCACCAGGCGGGTC
AAATCAGGAATAAGGGCACATTGCCCCGGCGTGAGTCGGGGCAATCCCGCAAGGAGGGTGAATGAATCGG
ACGTTTGACCGGAAGGCATACAGGCAAGAACTGATCGACGCGGGGTTTTCCGCCGAGGATGCCGAAACCA
TCGCAAGCCGCACCGTCATGCGTGCGCCCCGCGAAACCTTCCAGTCCGTCGGCTCGATGGTCCAGCAAGC
TACGGCCAAGATCGAGCGCGACAGCGTGCAACTGGCTCCCCCTGCCCTGCCCGCGCCATCGGCCGCCGTG
GAGCGTTCGCGTCGTCTTGAACAGGAGGCGGCAGGTTTGGCGAAGTCGATGACCATCGACACGCGAGGAA
CTATGACGACCAAGAAGCGAAAAACCGCCGGCGAGGACCTGGCAAAACAGGTCAGCGAGGCCAAGCAGGC
CGCGTTGCTGAAACACACGAAGCAGCAGATCAAGGAAATGCAGCTTTCCTTGTTCGATATTGCGCCGTGG
CCGGACACGATGCGAGCGATGCCAAACGACACGGCCCGCTCTGCCCTGTTCACCACGCGCAACAAGAAAA
TCCCGCGCGAGGCGCTGCAAAACAAGGTCATTTTCCACGTCAACAAGGACGTGAAGATCACCTACACCGG
CGTCGAGCTGCGGGCCGACGATGACGAACTGGTGTGGCAGCAGGTGTTGGAGTACGCGAAGCGCACCCCT
ATCGGCGAGCCGATCACCTTCACGTTCTACGAGCTTTGCCAGGACCTGGGCTGGTCGATCAATGGCCGGT
ATTACACGAAGGCCGAGGAATGCCTGTCGCGCCTACAGGCGACGGCGATGGGCTTCACGTCCGACCGCGT
TGGGCACCTGGAATCGGTGTCGCTGCTGCACCGCTTCCGCGTCCTGGACCGTGGCAAGAAAACGTCCCGT
TGCCAGGTCCTGATCGACGAGGAAATCGTCGTGCTGTTTGCTGGCGACCACTACACGAAATTCATATGGG
AGAAGTACCGCAAGCTGTCGCCGACGGCCCGACGGATGTTCGACTATTTCAGCTCGCACCGGGAGCCGTA
CCCGCTCAAGCTGGAAACCTTCCGCCTCATGTGCGGATCGGATTCCACCCGCGTGAAGAAGTGGCGCGAG
CAGGTCGGCGAAGCCTGCGAAGAGTTGCGAGGCAGCGGCCTGGTGGAACACGCCTGGGTCAATGATGACC
TGGTGCATTGCAAACGCTAGGGCCTTGTGGGGTCAGTTCCGGCTGGGGGTTCAGCAGCCCCTGCTCGGAT
CTGTTGGACCGGACAGTAGTCATGGTTGATGGGCTGCCTGTATCGAGTGGTGATTTTGTGCCGAGCTGCC
GGTCGGGGAGCTGTTGGCTGGCTGGTGGCAGGATATATTGTGGTGTAAACAAATTGACGCTTAGACAACT
TAATAACACATTGCGGACGTTTTTAATGTACTGGGGTTGAACACTCTGTGGGTCTCATGCCGAATTCGGA
TCCGGAGGTCAACATGGTGGAGCACGACACTCTGGTCTACTCCAAAAATGTCAAAGATACAGTCTCAGAA
GATCAAAGGGCTATTGAGACTTTTCAACAAAGGATAATTTCGGGAAACCTCCTCGGATTCCATTGCCCAG
CTATCTGTCACTTCATCGAAAGGACAGTAGAAAAGGAAGGTGGCTCCTACAAATGCCATCATTGCGATAA
AGGAAAGGCTATCATTCAAGATCTCTCTGCCGACAGTGGTCCCAAAGATGGACCCCCACCCACGAGGAGC
ATCGTGGAAAAAGAAGAGGTTCCAACCACGTCTACAAAGCAAGTGGATTGATGTGATAACATGGTGGAGC
ACGACACTCTGGTCTACTCCAAAAATGTCAAAGATACAGTCTCAGAAGATCAAAGGGCTATTGAGACTTT
TCAACAAAGGATAATTTCGGGAAACCTCCTCGGATTCCATTGCCCAGCTATCTGTCACTTCATCGAAAGG
ACAGTAGAAAAGGAAGGTGGCTCCTACAAATGCCATCATTGCGATAAAGGAAAGGCTATCATTCAAGATC
TCTCTGCCGACAGTGGTCCCAAAGATGGACCCCCACCCACGAGGAGCATCGTGGAAAAAGAAGAGGTTCC
AACCACGTCTACAAAGCAAGTGGATTGATGTGACATCTCCACTGACGTAAGGGATGACGCACAATCCCAC
TATCCTTCGCAAGACCCTTCCTCTATATAAGGAAGTTCATTTCATTTGGAGAGGACACGCTCGAGTATAA
GAGCTCATTTTTACAACAATTACCAACAACAACAAACAACAAACAACATTACAATTACATTTACAATTAT
CGATACAATGATTGAACAAGATGGATTGCACGCAGGTTCTCCGGCCGCTTGGGTGGAGAGGCTATTCGGC
TATGACTGGGCACAACAGACAATCGGCTGCTCTGATGCCGCCGTGTTCCGGCTGTCAGCGCAGGGGCGCC
CGGTTCTTTTTGTCAAGACCGACCTGTCCGGTGCCCTGAATGAACTCCAAGACGAGGCAGCGCGGCTATC
GTGGCTGGCCACGACGGGCGTTCCTTGCGCAGCTGTGCTCGACGTTGTCACTGAAGCGGGAAGGGACTGG
CTGCTATTGGGCGAAGTGCCGGGGCAGGATCTCCTGTCATCTCACCTTGCTCCTGCCGAGAAAGTATCCA
TCATGGCTGATGCAATGCGGCGGCTGCATACGCTTGATCCGGCTACCTGCCCATTCGACCACCAAGCGAA
ACATCGCATCGAGCGAGCACGTACTCGGATGGAAGCCGGTCTTGTCGATCAGGATGATCTGGACGAAGAG
CATCAGGGGCTCGCGCCAGCCGAACTGTTCGCCAGGCTCAAGGCGCGGATGCCCGACGGCGAGGATCTCG
TCGTGACCCACGGCGATGCCTGCTTGCCGAATATCATGGTGGAAAATGGCCGCTTTTCTGGATTCATCGA
CTGTGGCCGGCTGGGTGTGGCGGACCGCTATCAGGACATAGCGTTGGCTACCCGTGATATTGCTGAAGAG
CTTGGCGGCGAATGGGCTGACCGCTTCCTCGTGCTTTACGGTATCGCCGCTCCCGATTCGCAGCGCATCG
CCTTCTATCGCCTTCTTGACGAGTTCTTCTGAGCTTGTCAAGCAGATCGTTCAAACATTTGGCAATAAAG
TTTCTTAAGATTGAATCCTGTTGCCGGTCTTGCGATGATTATCATATAATTTCTGTTGAATTACGTTAAG
CATGTAATAATTAACATGTAATGCATGACGTTATTTATGAGATGGGTTTTTATGATTAGAGTCCCGCAAT
TATACATTTAATACGCGATAGAAAACAAAATATAGCGCGCAAACTAGGATAAATTATCGCGCGCGGTGTC
ATCTATGTTACTAGATCGACGCTGCAAGAATTCAAGCTTGGAGACACTAATCATTTGTAGATGAAAATCA
TTATCAAACACAATTCAAAGAGGACATATTCGTGTCAACTTTCTTCCGCTCATCTATCAATACATGCTTA
CAACGTTAGCTCGAAACGGCGTCTGTCATCCACATGCGGAGCTATCTCTGTGTTTTTCATTTATTTATCT
TCTACTTATTAATAGATTTTTGTTTTGTTTCTCTCAGAAAATATTACTAATTGTTAAAAGATGATTATTT
TGAAGAACTAGCAAACGGACCGTCCATGATATTTTGTGGACCATGTTTTGAGCTGAAATTACGGAAACTT
GGCCGTCGATTTCTGCCGTTGAACTTCTTCACCTTATTAAATTTAATGTGCATTTATTTTCTCGATATGC
AAACTAAAAAAATGTGACTCTAAAAAAAATCTATCTAACCCTAATAAATACATTTGCAGAAACACCGTAG
AAGCTCCTTAAAAGTTAGATACTTCATCACCAAACACATGTAAAAATTTTATTTTGTCATTAAGTAATTC
AATATATGTACTTCCAGCGACATTTTTTCTCATAAACCAGACACGACTTCTTCATCGATCGTACATAGGT
TTGATGATTTTTTAAAATAAATAATAAGATGGTTACGCATCGAAACATTAGATTGAGATAAACAAACGAC
AAAGCTATACGTGTCGTGGTACATCGATCTCAAAGCAGACCACTATGACCCACTTGGATTTCAACTTGAA
TTTTCTTTGTCTTTATGATATTTTCTTTGCTTTTCTTTTGAATATTCAATTTCACACTCAGTAATAAAAC
TTTCTCCAGCCTCCATATTGACCTTAATCCATTACTTCTACATACTATACCAAATTCAAAATTTAGAACT
ACCTATTTTGTAGACTAAAACTTTCTCAAGCTTAAATTGTTTCTTGATAGACTAAATATATTATCCCAAG
GTAAAGTTGGTGTTTATGTGTGTTTGAAGGCGCCTGAAAAAAATAGAAACCACACGACTCGTCTTGTATG
TAGCTCACATGTGTCTTTGCCTCTTTGCTTTTTCATGCCATTAAATATTAAATCTTCAGCGGTTTTTGGT
CCCCAACAATAAAAATATATTTTCTTACTATATTCTATAGTTCATTAATATTACATTGAATAAACCTAAT
GTTTTTTAATATGAAAAACCAGAAAAATAAAATTGCATTCGGAGTTTTGGTCTTGTTTTGAAAAGAAAAG
AAAAAAGTGGAAGCTAGTTGCATTAACATTAAACAGTGGCAAAAACGTAAATCATTCACTCACTAAGTTT
TTCTATAAATTGAACTACTCCCCTCCTCTGCTTTTTCCAATTCTAAACCAAACAACAGATTCTCATAATC
ATCTCTTCTTTTTTCCTCTTTACGAAAAGAAGAAAGATCAAACCTTCCAAGTAATCATTTTCTTTCTCTC
TCTCACACACACACATTCACTAGTTTTAGCTTCACAAAATGTGATCTAACTTCATTTACCTATATGCAGG
TTTACACAAAAAGAAAAAAGAACGAATGGGTCAGTCCCTTATGTTACGTCCTGTAGAAACCCCAACCCGT
GAAATCAAAAAACTCGACGGCCTGTGGGCATTCAGTCTGGATCGCGAAAACTGTGGAATTGATCAGCGTT
GGTGGGAAAGCGCGTTACAAGAAAGCCGGGCAATTGCTGTGCCAGGCAGTTTTAACGATCAGTTCGCCGA
TGCAGATATTCGTAATTATGCGGGCAACGTCTGGTATCAGCGCGAAGTCTTTATACCGAAAGGTAAGTCT
TACTCTCTCTTTTTTGGTCTGTATTTTTAATTTTTTGAAGTATACTATTTGTACTGACGCTAATAATCTT
TTTTCAGGTTGGGCAGGCCAGCGTATCGTGCTGCGTTTCGATGCGGTCACTCATTACGGCAAAGTGTGGG
TCAATAATCAGGAAGTGATGGAGCATCAGGGCGGCTATACGCCATTTGAAGCCGATGTCACGCCGTATGT
TATTGCCGGGAAAAGTGTACGTATCACCGTTTGTGTGAACAACGAACTGAACTGGCAGACTATCCCGCCG
GGAATGGTGATTACCGACGAAAACGGCAAGAAAAAGCAGTCTTACTTCCATGATTTCTTTAACTATGCCG
GAATCCATCGCAGCGTAATGCTCTACACCACGCCGAACACCTGGGTGGACGATATCACCGTGGTGACGCA
TGTCGCGCAAGACTGTAACCACGCGTCTGTTGACTGGCAGGTACTTCATGCTTCAACGTGTAACTTAAGA
GATACTGTGTGAAATTTTATATTTCCATACATTTGCTTGACCTTTGCTTTTTGTCAATTTTTTTCCCCTT
ACAGGTGGTGGCCAATGGTGATGTCAGCGTTGAACTGCGTGATGCGGATCAACAGGTGGTTGCAACTGGA
CAAGGCACTAGCGGGACTTTGCAAGTGGTGAATCCGCACCTCTGGCAACCGGGTGAAGGTTATCTCTATG
AACTGTGCGTCACAGCCAAAAGCCAGACAGAGTGTGATATCTACCCGCTTCGCGTCGGCATCCGGTCAGT
GGCAGTGAAGGGCGAACAGTTCCTGATTAACCACAAACCGTTCTACTTTACTGGCTTTGGTCGTCATGAA
GATGCGGACTTGCGTGGCAAAGGATTCGATAACGTGCTGATGGTGCACGACCACGCATTAATGGACTGGA
TTGGGGCCAACTCCTACCGTACCTCGCATTACCCTTACGCTGAAGAGATGCTCGACTGGGCAGATGAACA
TGGCATCGTGGTGATTGATGAAACTGCTGCTGTCGGCTTTAACCTCTCTTTAGGCATTGGTTTCGAAGCG
GGCAACAAGCCGAAAGAACTGTACAGCGAAGAGGCAGTCAACGGGGAAACTCAGCAAGCGCACTTACAGG
CGATTAAAGAGCTGATAGCGCGTGACAAAAACCACCCAAGCGTGGTGATGTGGAGTATTGCCAACGAACC
GGATACCCGTCCGCAAGGTGCACGGGAATATTTCGCGCCACTGGCGGAAGCAACGCGTAAACTCGACCCG
ACGCGTCCGATCACCTGCGTCAATGTAATGTTCTGCGACGCTCACACCGATACCATCAGCGATCTCTTTG
ATGTGCTGTGCCTGAACCGTTATTACGGATGGTATGTCCAAAGCGGCGATTTGGAAACGGCAGAGAAGGT
ACTGGAAAAAGAACTTCTGGCCTGGCAGGAGAAACTGCATCAGCCGATTATCATCACCGAATACGGCGTG
GATACGTTAGCCGGGCTGCACTCAATGTACACCGACATGTGGAGTGAAGAGTATCAGTGTGCATGGCTGG
ATATGTATCACCGCGTCTTTGATCGCGTCAGCGCCGTCGTCGGTGAACAGGTATGGAATTTCGCCGATTT
TGCGACCTCGCAAGGCATATTGCGCGTTGGCGGTAACAAGAAAGGGATCTTCACTCGCGACCGCAAACCG
AAGTCGGCGGCTTTTCTGCTGCAAAAACGCTGGACTGGCATGAACTTCGGTGAAAAACCGCAGCAGGGAG
GCAAACAATGAGCTTGTCAAGCAGATCGTTCAAACATTTGGCAATAAAGTTTCTTAAGATTGAATCCTGT
TGCCGGTCTTGCGATGATTATCATATAATTTCTGTTGAATTACGTTAAGCATGTAATAATTAACATGTAA
TGCATGACGTTATTTATGAGATGGGTTTTTATGATTAGAGTCCCGCAATTATACATTTAATACGCGATAG
AAAACAAAATATAGCGCGCAAACTAGGATAAATTATCGCGCGCGGTGTCATCTATGTTACTAGATCGACG
CTACTAGAGGATGCACATGTGAC
